>Addgene plasmid #171550 | pGEX-4T-1-Rnt1-dsRBD(+6) | addgene full sequence | sequence record 339630 | Addgene NGS Result
GCATCTGGTCGCATTGGGTCACCAGCAAATCGCGCTGTTAGCGGGCCCATTAAGTTCTGTCTCGGCGCGT
CTGCGTCTGGCTGGCTGGCATAAATATCTCACTCGCAATCAAATTCAGCCGATAGCGGAACGGGAAGGCG
ACTGGAGTGCCATGTCCGGTTTTCAACAAACCATGCAAATGCTGAATGAGGGCATCGTTCCCACTGCGAT
GCTGGTTGCCAACGATCAGATGGCGCTGGGCGCAATGCGCGCCATTACCGAGTCCGGGCTGCGCGTTGGT
GCGGATATCTCGGTAGTGGGATACGACGATACCGAAGACAGCTCATGTTATATCCCGCCGTTAACCACCA
TCAAACAGGATTTTCGCCTGCTGGGGCAAACCAGCGTGGACCGCTTGCTGCAACTCTCTCAGGGCCAGGC
GGTGAAGGGCAATCAGCTGTTGCCCGTCTCACTGGTGAAAAGAAAAACCACCCTGGCGCCCAATACGCAA
ACCGCCTCTCCCCGCGCGTTGGCCGATTCATTAATGCAGCTGGCACGACAGGTTTCCCGACTGGAAAGCG
GGCAGTGAGCGCAACGCAATTAATGTAAGTTAGCTCACTCATTAGGCACCCCAGGCTTTACACTTTATGC
TTCCGGCTCGTATGTTGTGTGGAATTGTGAGCGGATAACAATTTCACACAGGAAACAGCTATGACCATGA
TTACGGATTCACTGGCCGTCGTTTTACAACGTCGTGACTGGGAAAACCCTGGCGTTACCCAACTTAATCG
CCTTGCAGCACATCCCCCTTTCGCCAGCTGGCGTAATAGCGAAGAGGCCCGCACCGATCGCCCTTCCCAA
CAGTTGCGCAGCCTGAATGGCGAATGGCGCTTTGCCTGGTTTCCGGCACCAGAAGCGGTGCCGGAAAGCT
GGCTGGAGTGCGATCTTCCTGAGGCCGATACTGTCGTCGTCCCCTCAAACTGGCAGATGCACGGTTACGA
TGCGCCCATCTACACCAACGTGACCTATCCCATTACGGTCAATCCGCCGTTTGTTCCCACGGAGAATCCG
ACGGGTTGTTACTCGCTCACATTTAATGTTGATGAAAGCTGGCTACAGGAAGGCCAGACGCGAATTATTT
TTGATGGCGTTGGAATTAGCTTATCGACTGCACGGTGCACCAATGCTTCTGGCGTCAGGCAGCCATCGGA
AGCTGTGGTATGGCTGTGCAGGTCGTAAATCACTGCATAATTCGTGTCGCTCAAGGCGCACTCCCGTTCT
GGATAATGTTTTTTGCGCCGACATCATAACGGTTCTGGCAAATATTCTGAAATGAGCTGTTGACAATTAA
TCATCGGCTCGTATAATGTGTGGAATTGTGAGCGGATAACAATTTCACACAGGAAACAGTATTCATGTCC
CCTATACTAGGTTATTGGAAAATTAAGGGCCTTGTGCAACCCACTCGACTTCTTTTGGAATATCTTGAAG
AAAAATATGAAGAGCATTTGTATGAGCGCGATGAAGGTGATAAATGGCGAAACAAAAAGTTTGAATTGGG
TTTGGAGTTTCCCAATCTTCCTTATTATATTGATGGTGATGTTAAATTAACACAGTCTATGGCCATCATA
CGTTATATAGCTGACAAGCACAACATGTTGGGTGGTTGTCCAAAAGAGCGTGCAGAGATTTCAATGCTTG
AAGGAGCGGTTTTGGATATTAGATACGGTGTTTCGAGAATTGCATATAGTAAAGACTTTGAAACTCTCAA
AGTTGATTTTCTTAGCAAGCTACCTGAAATGCTGAAAATGTTCGAAGATCGTTTATGTCATAAAACATAT
TTAAATGGTGATCATGTAACCCATCCTGACTTCATGTTGTATGACGCTCTTGATGTTGTTTTATACATGG
ACCCAATGTGCCTGGATGCGTTCCCAAAATTAGTTTGTTTTAAAAAACGTATTGAAGCTATCCCACAAAT
TGATAAGTACTTGAAATCCAGCAAGTATATAGCATGGCCTTTGCAGGGCTGGCAAGCCACGTTTGGTGGT
GGCGACCATCCTCCAAAATCGGATCTGGTTCCGCGTGGATCCCTTGATATGAATGCTAAAAGGCAGCTTT
ACTCTTTGATTACCCTTCGGACTGAAGGTGGCTATGCTTCATTACGTCTACATTATGTTACCGTAAAAAA
ACCCACTGCAGTTGATCCTAATTCCATAGTTGAGTGCAGAGTAGGTGATGGAACAGTTTTAGGGACCGGT
GTGGGCAGAAATATCAAAATTGCGGGTATTAGGGCTGCAGAAAATGCTCTTCGTGACAAAAAAATGTTAG
ATTTTTACGCCAAACAAAGAGCTGCCATTCCTAGGAGTGAATCTTAACTCGAGCGGCCGCATCGTGACTG
ACTGACGATCTGCCTCGCGCGTTTCGGTGATGACGGTGAAAACCTCTGACACATGCAGCTCCCGGAGACG
GTCACAGCTTGTCTGTAAGCGGATGCCGGGAGCAGACAAGCCCGTCAGGGCGCGTCAGCGGGTGTTGGCG
GGTGTCGGGGCGCAGCCATGACCCAGTCACGTAGCGATAGCGGAGTGTATAATTCTTGAAGACGAAAGGG
CCTCGTGATACGCCTATTTTTATAGGTTAATGTCATGATAATAATGGTTTCTTAGACGTCAGGTGGCACT
TTTCGGGGAAATGTGCGCGGAACCCCTATTTGTTTATTTTTCTAAATACATTCAAATATGTATCCGCTCA
TGAGACAATAACCCTGATAAATGCTTCAATAATATTGAAAAAGGAAGAGTATGAGTATTCAACATTTCCG
TGTCGCCCTTATTCCCTTTTTTGCGGCATTTTGCCTTCCTGTTTTTGCTCACCCAGAAACGCTGGTGAAA
GTAAAAGATGCTGAAGATCAGTTGGGTGCACGAGTGGGTTACATCGAACTGGATCTCAACAGCGGTAAGA
TCCTTGAGAGTTTTCGCCCCGAAGAACGTTTTCCAATGATGAGCACTTTTAAAGTTCTGCTATGTGGCGC
GGTATTATCCCGTGTTGACGCCGGGCAAGAGCAACTCGGTCGCCGCATACACTATTCTCAGAATGACTTG
GTTGAGTACTCACCAGTCACAGAAAAGCATCTTACGGATGGCATGACAGTAAGAGAATTATGCAGTGCTG
CCATAACCATGAGTGATAACACTGCGGCCAACTTACTTCTGACAACGATCGGAGGACCGAAGGAGCTAAC
CGCTTTTTTGCACAACATGGGGGATCATGTAACTCGCCTTGATCGTTGGGAACCGGAGCTGAATGAAGCC
ATACCAAACGACGAGCGTGACACCACGATGCCTGCAGCAATGGCAACAACGTTGCGCAAACTATTAACTG
GCGAACTACTTACTCTAGCTTCCCGGCAACAATTAATAGACTGGATGGAGGCGGATAAAGTTGCAGGACC
ACTTCTGCGCTCGGCCCTTCCGGCTGGCTGGTTTATTGCTGATAAATCTGGAGCCGGTGAGCGTGGGTCT
CGCGGTATCATTGCAGCACTGGGGCCAGATGGTAAGCCCTCCCGTATCGTAGTTATCTACACGACGGGGA
GTCAGGCAACTATGGATGAACGAAATAGACAGATCGCTGAGATAGGTGCCTCACTGATTAAGCATTGGTA
ACTGTCAGACCAAGTTTACTCATATATACTTTAGATTGATTTAAAACTTCATTTTTAATTTAAAAGGATC
TAGGTGAAGATCCTTTTTGATAATCTCATGACCAAAATCCCTTAACGTGAGTTTTCGTTCCACTGAGCGT
CAGACCCCGTAGAAAAGATCAAAGGATCTTCTTGAGATCCTTTTTTTCTGCGCGTAATCTGCTGCTTGCA
AACAAAAAAACCACCGCTACCAGCGGTGGTTTGTTTGCCGGATCAAGAGCTACCAACTCTTTTTCCGAAG
GTAACTGGCTTCAGCAGAGCGCAGATACCAAATACTGTCCTTCTAGTGTAGCCGTAGTTAGGCCACCACT
TCAAGAACTCTGTAGCACCGCCTACATACCTCGCTCTGCTAATCCTGTTACCAGTGGCTGCTGCCAGTGG
CGATAAGTCGTGTCTTACCGGGTTGGACTCAAGACGATAGTTACCGGATAAGGCGCAGCGGTCGGGCTGA
ACGGGGGGTTCGTGCACACAGCCCAGCTTGGAGCGAACGACCTACACCGAACTGAGATACCTACAGCGTG
AGCTATGAGAAAGCGCCACGCTTCCCGAAGGGAGAAAGGCGGACAGGTATCCGGTAAGCGGCAGGGTCGG
AACAGGAGAGCGCACGAGGGAGCTTCCAGGGGGAAACGCCTGGTATCTTTATAGTCCTGTCGGGTTTCGC
CACCTCTGACTTGAGCGTCGATTTTTGTGATGCTCGTCAGGGGGGCGGAGCCTATGGAAAAACGCCAGCA
ACGCGGCCTTTTTACGGTTCCTGGCCTTTTGCTGGCCTTTTGCTCACATGTTCTTTCCTGCGTTATCCCC
TGATTCTGTGGATAACCGTATTACCGCCTTTGAGTGAGCTGATACCGCTCGCCGCAGCCGAACGACCGAG
CGCAGCGAGTCAGTGAGCGAGGAAGCGGAAGAGCGCCTGATGCGGTATTTTCTCCTTACGCATCTGTGCG
GTATTTCACACCGCATAAATTCCGACACCATCGAATGGCGCAAAACCTTTCGCGGTATGGCATGATAGCG
CCCGGAAGAGAGTCAATTCAGGGTGGTGAATGTGAAACCAGTAACGTTATACGATGTCGCAGAGTATGCC
GGTGTCTCTTATCAGACCGTTTCCCGCGTGGTGAACCAGGCCAGCCACGTTTCTGCGAAAACGCGGGAAA
AAGTGGAAGCGGCGATGGCGGAGCTGAATTACATTCCCAACCGCGTGGCACAACAACTGGCGGGCAAACA
GTCGTTGCTGATTGGCGTTGCCACCTCCAGTCTGGCCCTGCACGCGCCGTCGCAAATTGTCGCGGCGATT
AAATCTCGCGCCGATCAACTGGGTGCCAGCGTGGTGGTGTCGATGGTAGAACGAAGCGGCGTCGAAGCCT
GTAAAGCGGCGGTGCACAATCTTCTCGCGCAACGCGTCAGTGGGCTGATCATTAACTATCCGCTGGATGA
CCAGGATGCCATTGCTGTGGAAGCTGCCTGCACTAATGTTCCGGCGTTATTTCTTGATGTCTCTGACCAG
ACACCCATCAACAGTATTATTTTCTCCCATGAAGACGGTACGCGACTGGGCGTGGA
Features (pLannotate 1.2.2; 17 found; start..end, strand, type, name):
    581..602     +  protein_bind   CAP binding site: CAP binding activates transcription in the presence of cAMP. E. coli catabolite activator protein
    617..647     +  promoter       lac promoter: promoter for the E. coli lac operon
    655..671     +  protein_bind   lac operator: The lac repressor binds to the lac operator to inhibit transcription in E. coli. This inhibition can be relieved by adding lactose or isopropyl-β-D-thiogalactopyranoside (IPTG). lac repressor encoded by lacI
    691..864     +  CDS            lacZα: LacZα fragment of β-galactosidase; lacZ fragment
   1128..1244    -  CDS            yciV (fragment): RNAAM_ECOLI - Also known as trpH From Escherichia coli (strain K12).
   1320..1348    +  promoter       tac promoter: strong E. coli promoter; hybrid between the trp and lac UV5 promoters
   1356..1372    +  protein_bind   lac operator: The lac repressor binds to the lac operator to inhibit transcription in E. coli. This inhibition can be relieved by adding lactose or isopropyl-β-D-thiogalactopyranoside (IPTG). lac repressor encoded by lacI
   1395..2048    +  CDS            GST26_SCHJA: Experimental evidence at protein level: Swiss-Prot protein existence level 1. GST isoenzymes appear to play a central role in the parasite detoxification system. Other functions are also suspected including a role in increasing the solubility of haematin in the parasite gut. From Schistosoma japonicum (Blood fluke).
   2073..2369    +  CDS            RNT1 (fragment): RNT1_YEAST - Experimental evidence at protein level: Swiss-Prot protein existence level 1. DsRNA-specific nuclease that cleaves eukaryotic pre-ribosomal RNA at the U3 snoRNP-dependent A0 site in the 5'-external transcribed spacer (ETS) and in the 3'-ETS. In vitro, cleaves synthetic 5'-ETS RNA A0 site in the absence of snoRNA or other factors. Has an essential growth function in addition to pre-rRNA processing. From Saccharomyces cerevisiae (strain ATCC 204508 / S288c) (Baker's yeast).
   2390..2429    +  CDS            rop (fragment): Rop protein, which maintains plasmids at low copy number; rop
   2531..2571    +  misc_feature   bom (fragment): basis of mobility region from pBR322
   2676..2780    +  promoter       AmpR promoter: bla
   2781..3641    +  CDS            AmpR: β-lactamase; bla; confers resistance to ampicillin, carbenicillin, and related antibiotics
   3812..4400    +  rep_origin     ori: high-copy-number ColE1/pMB1/pBR322/pUC origin of replication
   4586..4637    -  misc_feature   bom (fragment): basis of mobility region from pBR322
   4644..4721    +  promoter       lacI promoter: lacI
   4722..568     +  CDS            lacI (across the origin): lac repressor; lacI; The lac repressor binds to the lac operator to inhibit transcription in E. coli. This inhibition can be relieved by adding lactose or isopropyl-β-D-thiogalactopyranoside (IPTG).
