[The description below was written by a language model from this plasmid's Addgene catalogue record and pLannotate feature annotations shown in this document.]
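Description:
pGEX-4T-1-Rnt1-dsRBD(+6) is a bacterial expression plasmid of about 5.2 kb built on the pGEX-4T-1 backbone, designed to produce a glutathione S-transferase fusion protein in E. coli. It replicates from a ColE1/pMB1-type origin and is selected with ampicillin through the β-lactamase (AmpR) gene and its own promoter. The catalogue entry lists it as low copy, while the automated annotation describes the origin generically as high-copy and finds only fragments of rop and the pBR322 bom region. The backbone also carries lacI with its promoter, so the plasmid supplies its own lac repressor, along with remnants of the lac promoter/operator and a lacZα segment typical of pGEX vectors.

The expression cassette consists of the strong hybrid tac promoter followed by a lac operator, making transcription repressible by LacI and inducible with IPTG. This drives the Schistosoma japonicum GST coding sequence, followed a short distance downstream and on the same strand by a fragment of Saccharomyces cerevisiae RNT1, the yeast dsRNA-specific RNase III family nuclease involved in pre-rRNA processing. The insert encodes only the double-stranded RNA-binding domain portion, spanning L366 to S453, and carries an engineered six-amino-acid insertion that lengthens the L1 region of the domain, hence the "(+6)" in the name. The restriction sites used for cloning are not recorded.

The GST tag allows affinity purification of the recombinant domain on glutathione resin. According to the associated study, the construct serves to test how extending the L1 region in canonical dsRBDs affects their function, presumably in comparison with the unmodified domain.
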