Addgene plasmid #171550: pGEX-4T-1-Rnt1-dsRBD(+6)
Purpose: Encoding part of the budding yeast Rnt1 protein from L366 to S453
Depositing lab: Yan Zeng. Depositing organization: Nanjing Agricultural University. Publication: Extending the L1 region in canonical double-stranded RNA-binding domains impairs their functions. Zhang X, Li P, Zhong H, Yang F, Liu F, Yedid G, Zeng Y. Acta Biochim Biophys Sin (Shanghai). 2021 Mar 26;53(4):463-471. doi: 10.1093/abbs/gmab014. PubMed 33751023.
Backbone
  Vector backbone: pGEX-4T-1
  Vector type: Bacterial Expression
Growth in bacteria
  Bacterial resistance: Ampicillin, 100 μg/mL
  Growth temperature: 37°C
  Growth strain: DH5alpha
  Copy number: Low Copy
Gene/Insert
  Gene/Insert name: Rnt1
  Species: S. cerevisiae (budding yeast)
  Mutation: a six amino acid_TRLTEG_insertion in the L1 region
  Entrez Gene: RNT1 (a.k.a. YMR239C)
  Cloning method: Restriction Enzyme; 5′ cloning site Unknown (unknown if destroyed)
Terms and licenses: Academic/Nonprofit Terms; Industry Terms: Not Available to Industry
How to cite: pGEX-4T-1-Rnt1-dsRBD(+6) was a gift from Yan Zeng (Addgene plasmid # 171550 ; http://n2t.net/addgene:171550 ; RRID:Addgene_171550)
